Addgene plasmid #182994: minitalin (headR13DD)
Purpose: expression of minitalin wt in mammalian cells
Depositing lab: Vesa Hytönen. Publication: Talin variant P229S compromises integrin activation and associates with multifaceted clinical symptoms. Azizi L, Varela L, Turkki P, Mykuliak VV, Korpela S, Ihalainen TO, Church J, Hytonen VP, Goult BT. Hum Mol Genet. 2022 Jul 21. pii: 6647920. doi: 10.1093/hmg/ddac163. PubMed 35861643.
Backbone
  Vector backbone: pEGFP-C1
  Backbone manufacturer: Clontech
  Total vector size (bp): 6903
  Vector type: Mammalian Expression
Growth in bacteria
  Bacterial resistance: Kanamycin, 50 μg/mL
  Growth temperature: 37°C
  Growth strain: DH5alpha
  Copy number: Unknown
Gene/Insert
  Gene/Insert name: minitalin (alt name: headR13DD)
  Species: M. musculus (mouse)
  Insert size (bp): 6903
  Entrez Gene: Tln1 (a.k.a. Tln)
  Tag / fusion protein: GFP (C terminal on insert)
Terms and licenses: Academic/Nonprofit Terms; Industry Terms: Not Available to Industry
How to cite: minitalin (headR13DD) was a gift from Vesa Hytönen (Addgene plasmid # 182994 ; http://n2t.net/addgene:182994 ; RRID:Addgene_182994)
