[The description below was written by a language model from this plasmid's Addgene catalogue record and pLannotate feature annotations shown in this document.]
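Description:
minitalin (headR13DD) is a mammalian expression plasmid of 6,903 bp, listed as built on the Clontech pEGFP-C1 backbone. It encodes a shortened form of mouse talin-1 (Tln1) fused to GFP. The alternative name suggests that the protein joins the talin head to the C-terminal R13 rod bundle and dimerisation domain, although the record does not define the boundaries. Transcription is driven by the human cytomegalovirus immediate early enhancer and promoter and terminated by the SV40 polyadenylation signal. In the sequenced plasmid the talin coding region lies directly downstream of the promoter and EGFP follows it, which agrees with the catalogue statement that the tag is C-terminal on the insert. This differs from the usual pEGFP-C1 layout, where EGFP precedes the cloning site.

The automated annotation labels the talin region as two overlapping fragments matched to mouse Tln2 and a sponge talin. These are best read as homology hits to conserved talin domains, since the catalogue assigns the insert to Tln1. The listed insert size equals the total plasmid size and so probably does not describe the insert alone.

Propagation in E. coli relies on a high-copy ColE1/pUC-type origin, and an f1 origin is also present. A single NeoR/KanR cassette sits behind tandem bacterial (bla) and SV40 early promoters and ends in the HSV TK polyadenylation signal. It gives kanamycin resistance in bacteria and allows G418 selection in mammalian cells.

The stated purpose is expression of wild-type minitalin in mammalian cells. The associated study concerns a talin variant that compromises integrin activation, so this plasmid plausibly serves as the fluorescent wild-type reference in such work.
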