Features (pLannotate 1.2.2; 16 found; start..end, strand, type, name):
     61..364     +  enhancer       CMV enhancer: human cytomegalovirus immediate early enhancer
    365..568     +  promoter       CMV promoter: human cytomegalovirus (CMV) immediate early promoter
    650..2173    +  CDS            Tln2 (fragment): TLN2_MOUSE - Experimental evidence at protein level: Swiss-Prot protein existence level 1. As a major component of focal adhesion plaques that links integrin to the actin cytoskeleton, may play an important role in cell adhesion. Recruits PIP5K1C to focal adhesion plaques and strongly activates its kinase activity (By similarity). From Mus musculus (Mouse).
   2093..2788    +  CDS            TLN (fragment): TLN_OSCPE - Experimental evidence at protein level: Swiss-Prot protein existence level 1. Probably involved in connections of major cytoskeletal structures to the plasma membrane. From Oscarella pearsei (Sponge).
   2831..3550    +  CDS            EGFP: the original enhanced GFP (Yang et al., 1996) mammalian codon-optimized
   3550..3572    +  misc_feature   MCS (fragment): multiple cloning site
   3584..3668    +  CDS            large T antigen (fragment): large T antigen from SV40 (simian virus 40)
   3691..3812    +  polyA_signal   SV40 poly(A) signal: SV40 polyadenylation signal
   3846..4274    -  rep_origin     f1 ori (sequence partly withheld): f1 bacteriophage origin of replication; arrow indicates direction of (+) strand synthesis
   4301..4405    +  promoter       AmpR promoter: bla
   4407..4764    +  promoter       SV40 promoter: SV40 enhancer and early promoter
   4799..5593    +  CDS            NeoR/KanR: aminoglycoside phosphotransferase from Tn5; aph(3')-II (or nptII); confers resistance to neomycin, kanamycin, and G418 (Geneticin®)
   5614..5766    +  CDS            ble (fragment): BLE_KLEPN - Experimental evidence at protein level: Swiss-Prot protein existence level 1. Binding protein with a strong affinity to the bleomycin family of antibiotics. Binds to CL990; an antimitotic-antibiotic compound. From Klebsiella pneumoniae.
   5825..5872    +  polyA_signal   HSV TK poly(A) signal: herpes simplex virus thymidine kinase polyadenylation signal (Cole and Stacy, 1985)
   5963..5979    -  polyA_signal   bGH poly(A) signal (fragment): bovine growth hormone polyadenylation signal
   6201..6789    +  rep_origin     ori: high-copy-number ColE1/pMB1/pBR322/pUC origin of replication
>Addgene plasmid #182994 | minitalin (headR13DD) | addgene full sequence | sequence record 361173 | Addgene NGS Result
TAGTTATTAATAGTAATCAATTACGGGGTCATTAGTTCATAGCCCATATATGGAGTTCCGCGTTACATAA
CTTACGGTAAATGGCCCGCCTGGCTGACCGCCCAACGACCCCCGCCCATTGACGTCAATAATGACGTATG
TTCCCATAGTAACGCCAATAGGGACTTTCCATTGACGTCAATGGGTGGAGTATTTACGGTAAACTGCCCA
CTTGGCAGTACATCAAGTGTATCATATGCCAAGTACGCCCCCTATTGACGTCAATGACGGTAAATGGCCC
GCCTGGCATTATGCCCAGTACATGACCTTATGGGACTTTCCTACTTGGCAGTACATCTACGTATTAGTCA
TCGCTATTACCATGGTGATGCGGTTTTGGCAGTACATCAATGGGCGTGGATAGCGGTTTGACTCACGGGG
ATTTCCAAGTCTCCACCCCATTGACGTCAATGGGAGTTTGTTTTGGCACCAAAATCAACGGGACTTTCCA
AAATGTCGTAACAACTCCGCCCCATTGACGCAAATGGGCGGTAGGCGTGTACGGTGGGAGGTCTATATAA
GCAGAGCTGGTTTAGTGAACCGTCAGATCCGCTAGCGCTACCGGTATTAGGCACCCCAGGCTTTACACGA
ATTCGCAGAAGCTGCCACCATGGTTGCGCTTTCGCTGAAGATTAGCATTGGGAATGTGGTGAAGACGATG
CAATTTGAGCCATCTACCATGGTGTACGACGCCTGCCGCATGATTCGTGAGCGGATCCCAGAGGCCCTGG
CTGGCCCTCCCAACGACTTTGGGCTCTTTCTGTCAGATGATGACCCCAAAAAAGGCATCTGGCTAGAGGC
TGGGAAAGCTTTGGACTACTACATGCTCCGAAATGGGGACACCATGGAGTACAGAAAAAAGCAGAGACCC
CTGAAGATCCGGATGTTAGACGGAACGGTGAAGACTATCATGGTGGATGACTCCAAGACCGTCACAGACA
TGCTCATGACCATTTGTGCCCGAATTGGTATCACCAACCATGATGAGTATTCACTGGTTCGAGAGCTGAT
GGAAGAAAAGAAAGATGAGGGGACAGGGACCCTGAGAAAAGACAAGACCCTACTGCGAGATGAAAAGAAG
ATGGAGAAGCTAAAGCAGAAGTTGCACACAGACGATGAGTTGAACTGGCTGGACCATGGGCGGACACTGA
GGGAACAGGGAGTGGAAGAGCATGAGACGTTGCTGCTGCGGAGAAAGTTCTTCTACTCAGACCAGAATGT
GGATTCCCGAGACCCTGTACAGCTGAACCTTCTCTATGTGCAGGCACGAGATGACATCCTGAATGGCTCC
CATCCTGTCTCCTTTGACAAGGCCTGTGAATTTGCAGGCTTCCAGTGCCAGATCCAGTTTGGACCTCACA
ATGAACAGAAGCACAAGGCTGGCTTCCTTGACCTGAAGGACTTCCTGCCCAAGGAGTATGTGAAGCAGAA
GGGAGAGCGTAAGATCTTTCAGGCACACAAGAATTGTGGGCAGATGAGTGAAATTGAGGCCAAGGTACGC
TACGTGAAGCTGGCCCGTTCCCTCAAGACTTACGGTGTCTCCTTCTTCCTAGTCAAGGAAAAGATGAAGG
GGAAGAATAAACTGGTGCCCAGGCTGTTGGGCATCACTAAGGAGTGTGTGATGCGTGTGGATGAGAAGAC
CAAGGAGGTGATTCAGGAATGGAGCCTCACCAACATCAAACGCTGGGCTGCCTCTCCCAAGAGCTTTACT
CTGGACTTTGGAGACTATCAGGATGGCTACTACTCAGTACAGACGACAGAAGGCGAGCAGATCGCACAGC
TCATTGCTGGCTACATAGATATCATCCTTAAGAAGAAAAAAAGCAAGGACCATTTTGGGCTGGAGGGAGA
TGAAGAGTCTACTATGTTGGAGGACTCAGTGTCTCCCAAAAAGTCAACAGTCCTTCAGCAGCAGTACAAC
CGAGTGGGGAAAGTGGAGCACGGCTCTGTGGCTCTGCCAGCCATCATGCGCTCTGGAGCCTCTGGTCCTG
AGAATTTCCAGGTGGGGAGCATGCCACCTGCCCAGCAGCAGATCACCAGTGGCCAGATGCACGACCCTAC
TGTCATTGCTGAGAATGAGCTCTTGGGAGCCGCAGCCGCCATCGAGGCTGCAGCCAAGAAGCTGGAGCAG
CTGAAGCCCAGGGCCAAACCCAAGGAGGCGGATGAGTCCTTGAACTTTGAGGAACAAATCCTAGAAGCTG
CCAAGTCCATCGCTGCAGCCACCAGTGCACTGGTAAAGGCTGCGTCAGCAGCCCAGAGGGAGCTGGTGGC
TCAAGGAAAGGTGGGCGCCATTCCAGCCAATGCACTGGATGATGGGCAGTGGTCGCAGGGCCTCATTTCC
GCTGCCCGTATGGTGGCTGCGGCCACCAACAATCTGTGTGAAGCAGCTAACGCAGCTGTCCAGGGCCATG
CTAGCCAGGAGAAACTCATTTCCTCAGCCAAGCAAGTAGCTGCCTCCACAGCTCAGCTCCTGGTAGCTTG
CAAGGTCAAAGCAGATCAGGACTCTGAGGCAATGAAACGGCTCCAGGCTGCTGGCAATGCAGTGAAGAGG
GCCTCAGATAACCTGGTAAAGGCGGCCCAGAAAGCTGCAGCCTTCGAAGACCAGGAGAATGAGACGGTGG
TGGTGAAGGAGAAAATGGTTGGGGGCATTGCCCAGATTATCGCAGCACAGGAAGAGATGCTTCGGAAGGA
ACGAGAGCTGGAAGAGGCTCGGAAAAAGCTCGCCCAGATCCGGCAGCAGCAGTACAAGTTCTTGCCTTCA
GAGCTTCGAGACGAGCACGGAGGATCCGGAATGGTGAGCAAGGGCGAGGAGCTGTTCACCGGGGTGGTGC
CCATCCTGGTCGAGCTGGACGGCGACGTAAACGGCCACAAGTTCAGCGTGTCCGGCGAGGGCGAGGGCGA
TGCCACCTACGGCAAGCTGACCCTGAAGTTCATCTGCACCACCGGCAAGCTGCCCGTGCCCTGGCCCACC
CTCGTGACCACCCTGACCTACGGCGTGCAGTGCTTCAGCCGCTACCCCGACCACATGAAGCAGCACGACT
TCTTCAAGTCCGCCATGCCCGAAGGCTACGTCCAGGAGCGCACCATCTTCTTCAAGGACGACGGCAACTA
CAAGACCCGCGCCGAGGTGAAGTTCGAGGGCGACACCCTGGTGAACCGCATCGAGCTGAAGGGCATCGAC
TTCAAGGAGGACGGCAACATCCTGGGGCACAAGCTGGAGTACAACTACAACAGCCACAACGTCTATATCA
TGGCCGACAAGCAGAAGAACGGCATCAAGGTGAACTTCAAGATCCGCCACAACATCGAGGACGGCAGCGT
GCAGCTCGCCGACCACTACCAGCAGAACACCCCCATCGGCGACGGCCCCGTGCTGCTGCCCGACAACCAC
TACCTGAGCACCCAGTCCGCCCTGAGCAAAGACCCCAACGAGAAGCGCGATCACATGGTCCTGCTGGAGT
TCGTGACCGCCGCCGGGATCACTCTCGGCATGGACGAGCTGTACAAGTAACCGCGGGCCCGGGATCCACC
GGATCTAGATAACTGATCATAATCAGCCATACCACATTTGTAGAGGTTTTACTTGCTTTAAAAAACCTCC
CACACCTCCCCCTGAACCTGAAACATAAAATGAATGCAATTGTTGTTGTTAACTTGTTTATTGCAGCTTA
TAATGGTTACAAATAAAGCAATAGCATCACAAATTTCACAAATAAAGCATTTTTTTCACTGCATTCTAGT
TGTGGTTTGTCCAAACTCATCAATGTATCTTAACGCGTAAATTGTAAGCGTTAATATTTTGTTAAAATTC
GCGTTAAATTTTTGTTAAATCAGCTCATTTTTTAACCAATAGGCCGAAATCGGCAAAATCCCTTATAAAT
CAAAAGAATAGACCGAGATAGGGT
[37 nt withheld, positions 3945-3981]
AAAGAACGTGGACTCCAACGTCAAAGG
[49 nt withheld, positions 4009-4057]
T
[91 nt withheld, positions 4059-4149]
G
[124 nt withheld, positions 4151-4274]
CAGGTGGCACTTTTCGGGGAAATGTGCGCGGAACCCCTATTTGTTTATTTTTCTAAATACATTCAAATAT
GTATCCGCTCATGAGACAATAACCCTGATAAATGCTTCAATAATATTGAAAAAGGAAGAGTCCTGAGGCG
GAAAGAACCAGCTGTGGAATGTGTGTCAGTTAGGGTGTGGAAAGTCCCCAGGCTCCCCAGCAGGCAGAAG
TATGCAAAGCATGCATCTCAATTAGTCAGCAACCAGGTGTGGAAAGTCCCCAGGCTCCCCAGCAGGCAGA
AGTATGCAAAGCATGCATCTCAATTAGTCAGCAACCATAGTCCCGCCCCTAACTCCGCCCATCCCGCCCC
TAACTCCGCCCAGTTCCGCCCATTCTCCGCCCCATGGCTGACTAATTTTTTTTATTTATGCAGAGGCCGA
GGCCGCCTCGGCCTCTGAGCTATTCCAGAAGTAGTGAGGAGGCTTTTTTGGAGGCCTAGGCTTTTGCAAA
GATCGATCAAGAGACAGGATGAGGATCGTTTCGCATGATTGAACAAGATGGATTGCACGCAGGTTCTCCG
GCCGCTTGGGTGGAGAGGCTATTCGGCTATGACTGGGCACAACAGACAATCGGCTGCTCTGATGCCGCCG
TGTTCCGGCTGTCAGCGCAGGGGCGCCCGGTTCTTTTTGTCAAGACCGACCTGTCCGGTGCCCTGAATGA
ACTGCAAGACGAGGCAGCGCGGCTATCGTGGCTGGCCACGACGGGCGTTCCTTGCGCAGCTGTGCTCGAC
GTTGTCACTGAAGCGGGAAGGGACTGGCTGCTATTGGGCGAAGTGCCGGGGCAGGATCTCCTGTCATCTC
ACCTTGCTCCTGCCGAGAAAGTATCCATCATGGCTGATGCAATGCGGCGGCTGCATACGCTTGATCCGGC
TACCTGCCCATTCGACCACCAAGCGAAACATCGCATCGAGCGAGCACGTACTCGGATGGAAGCCGGTCTT
GTCGATCAGGATGATCTGGACGAAGAGCATCAGGGGCTCGCGCCAGCCGAACTGTTCGCCAGGCTCAAGG
CGAGCATGCCCGACGGCGAGGATCTCGTCGTGACCCATGGCGATGCCTGCTTGCCGAATATCATGGTGGA
AAATGGCCGCTTTTCTGGATTCATCGACTGTGGCCGGCTGGGTGTGGCGGACCGCTATCAGGACATAGCG
TTGGCTACCCGTGATATTGCTGAAGAGCTTGGCGGCGAATGGGCTGACCGCTTCCTCGTGCTTTACGGTA
TCGCCGCTCCCGATTCGCAGCGCATCGCCTTCTATCGCCTTCTTGACGAGTTCTTCTGAGCGGGACTCTG
GGGTTCGAAATGACCGACCAAGCGACGCCCAACCTGCCATCACGAGATTTCGATTCCACCGCCGCCTTCT
ATGAAAGGTTGGGCTTCGGAATCGTTTTCCGGGACGCCGGCTGGATGATCCTCCAGCGCGGGGATCTCAT
GCTGGAGTTCTTCGCCCACCCTAGGGGGAGGCTAACTGAAACACGGAAGGAGACAATACCGGAAGGAACC
CGCGCTATGACGGCAATAAAAAGACAGAATAAAACGCACGGTGTTGGGTCGTTTGTTCATAAACGCGGGG
TTCGGTCCCAGGGCTGGCACTCTGTCGATACCCCACCGAGACCCCATTGGGGCCAATACGCCCGCGTTTC
TTCCTTTTCCCCACCCCACCCCCCAAGTTCGGGTGAAGGCCCAGGGCTCGCAGCCAACGTCGGGGCGGCA
GGCCCTGCCATAGCCTCAGGTTACTCATATATACTTTAGATTGATTTAAAACTTCATTTTTAATTTAAAA
GGATCTAGGTGAAGATCCTTTTTGATAATCTCATGACCAAAATCCCTTAACGTGAGTTTTCGTTCCACTG
AGCGTCAGACCCCGTAGAAAAGATCAAAGGATCTTCTTGAGATCCTTTTTTTCTGCGCGTAATCTGCTGC
TTGCAAACAAAAAAACCACCGCTACCAGCGGTGGTTTGTTTGCCGGATCAAGAGCTACCAACTCTTTTTC
CGAAGGTAACTGGCTTCAGCAGAGCGCAGATACCAAATACTGTTCTTCTAGTGTAGCCGTAGTTAGGCCA
CCACTTCAAGAACTCTGTAGCACCGCCTACATACCTCGCTCTGCTAATCCTGTTACCAGTGGCTGCTGCC
AGTGGCGATAAGTCGTGTCTTACCGGGTTGGACTCAAGACGATAGTTACCGGATAAGGCGCAGCGGTCGG
GCTGAACGGGGGGTTCGTGCACACAGCCCAGCTTGGAGCGAACGACCTACACCGAACTGAGATACCTACA
GCGTGAGCTATGAGAAAGCGCCACGCTTCCCGAAGGGAGAAAGGCGGACAGGTATCCGGTAAGCGGCAGG
GTCGGAACAGGAGAGCGCACGAGGGAGCTTCCAGGGGGAAACGCCTGGTATCTTTATAGTCCTGTCGGGT
TTCGCCACCTCTGACTTGAGCGTCGATTTTTGTGATGCTCGTCAGGGGGGCGGAGCCTATGGAAAAACGC
CAGCAACGCGGCCTTTTTACGGTTCCTGGCCTTTTGCTGGCCTTTTGCTCACATGTTCTTTCCTGCGTTA
TCCCCTGATTCTGTGGATAACCGTATTACCGCCATGCAT
